>Addgene plasmid #136593 | OSCA1.2 | addgene full sequence | sequence record 273740 | Addgene NGS Result
GTGATGCGGTTTTGGCAGTACATCAATGGGCGTGGATAGCGGTTTGACTCACGGGGATTTCCAAGTCTCC
ACCCCATTGACGTCAATGGGAGTTTGTTTTGGCACCAAAATCAACGGGACTTTCCAAAATGTCGTAACAA
CTCCGCCCCATTGACGCAAATGGGCGGTAGGCGTGTACGGTGGGAGGTCTATATAAGCAGAGCTGGTTTA
GTGAACCGTCAGATCCGCTAGCGCTACCGGACTCAGATCTCGAGCTCAAGCTTCGAATTCCTCGAGATGG
CTACCCTGCAAGATATCGGCGTGAGCGCTGGAATCAACATCCTCTCCGCCTTTGTGTTCTTCATCATCTT
CGCTGTGCTGAGACTGCAGCCCTTTAACGACAGGGTCTACTTCAGCAAGTGGTACCTGAAGGGACTCAGG
TCCAGCCCTGCTAGGGGAGGAGCCTTCGCTCAGAGATTCGTGAACCTCGACTTCAGGAGCTACATGAAGT
TCCTGAACTGGATGCCTGAGGCTCTCAAAATGCCCGAGCCCGAGCTGATTGATCACGCCGGCCTGGATAG
CGTCGTCTATCTGAGGATCTACTGGCTCGGCCTGAAGATCTTTACACCTATCGCCGTGCTGGCCTGGGCT
GTCCTGGTGCCCGTGAATTGGACCAACAACACACTGGAGATGGCCAAACAGCTGAGGAATGTGACCTCCT
CCGACATCGACAAACTGAGCGTCTCCAACATCCCCGAGTATAGCATGAGGTTCTGGACCCACATCGTCAT
GGCCTACGCCTTTACCATCTGGACCTGCTACGTCCTGATGAAGGAGTACGAGACCATCGCCAACATGAGG
CTGCAGTTCGTGGCCAGCGAAGCTAGAAGGCCCGACCAGTTTACCGTGCTGGTGAGGAACGTGCCCCCTG
ACGCTGACGAATCCGTGAGCGAGCTCGTCGAGCATTTCTTCCTGGTGAACCATCCCGACCACTACCTGAC
CCACCAAGTGGTGTGCAACGCCAACAAACTCGCCGACCTGGTCAAAAAAAAAAAGAAGCTCCAGAACTGG
CTGGACTACTACCAGCTCAAGTACGCCAGGAACAATAGCCAGAGGATTATGGTCAAGCTCGGCTTTCTGG
GCCTCTGGGGCCAGAAGGTCGATGCCATTGAGCACTACATCGCCGAGATTGACAAAATCTCCAAGGAGAT
CTCCAAAGAGAGGGAGGAAGTGGTGAACGACCCCAAAGCCATCATGCCTGCCGCCTTCGTGAGCTTTAAG
ACCAGGTGGGCTGCCGCCGTGTGCGCTCAGACCCAACAGACCAGAAACCCCACCCAGTGGCTCACCGAAT
GGGCTCCTGAACCCAGGGACGTGTTCTGGTCCAATCTGGCCATCCCCTATGTGAGCCTGACCGTGAGGAG
GCTGATTATGCACGTGGCCTTCTTCTTCCTGACCTTTTTCTTTATCGTCCCTATCGCCTTCGTCCAGTCC
CTGGCTACCATCGAAGGAATTGTCAAAGCCGCCCCCTTCCTCAAGTTCATTGTCGACGACAAGTTCATGA
AGAGCGTGATCCAGGGATTCCTCCCTGGCATTGCTCTGAAGCTGTTCCTGGCTTTTCTCCCCTCCATCCT
GATGATCATGAGCAAGTTCGAGGGCTTCACCTCCATCTCCAGCTTAGAAAGGAGGGCCGCCTTCAGATAC
TATATTTTTAACCTGGTGAATGTCTTTCTGGCCTCCGTGATTGCTGGAGCCGCCTTCGAGCAGCTCAACA
GCTTCCTCAACCAGTCCGCTAACCAGATTCCTAAGACCATCGGCGTGGCTATCCCCATGAAAGCCACATT
CTTTATCACATACATTATGGTGGACGGATGGGCCGGCGTGGCTGGAGAAATCCTCATGCTGAAGCCTCTG
ATTATGTTTCATCTGAAAAATGCTTTTCTGGTGAAGACAGACAAGGATAGGGAGGAAGCCATGGACCCTG
GTTCTATTGGCTTTAACACAGGCGAGCCCAGGATTCAGCTGTACTTCCTGCTGGGACTCGTCTACGCCCC
CGTGACACCCATGCTGCTGCCCTTTATCCTCGTGTTCTTCGCTCTGGCCTACATTGTCTACAGGCACCAG
ATCATCAACGTGTACAATCAGGAGTACGAATCCGCCGCTGCCTTCTGGCCCGACGTGCATGGCAGAGTGA
TTGCTGCCCTGGTGATCAGCCAGCTGCTCCTCATGGGACTGCTCGGAACCAAGCATGCCGCTCTGGCCGC
CCCCTTTCTGATTGCTCTGCCCGTCCTGACCATCGGCTTTCACCATTTCTGCAAGGGCAGGTACGAGCCT
GCTTTCATCAGGTACCCCCTGCAGGAAGCCATGATGAAGGACACCTTAGAAACAGCCAGAGAGCCTAACC
TCAACCTCAAGGGCTACCTGCAGAATGCCTACGTGCACCCCGTGTTCAAGGGCGACGAGGATGACTATGA
CATCGATGACAAACTGGGCAAGTTTGAGGACGAGGCTATCATCGTCCCCACCAAAAGGCAATCCAGGAGA
AACACCCCTGCCCCCAGCATTATCTCCGGCGATGATAGCCCTAGCCTGCCCTTTTCCGGCAAGCTCGTGT
GACCGCGGGGATCCGCCCCTCTCCCTCCCCCCCCCCTAACGTTACTGGCCGAAGCCGCTTGGAATAAGGC
CGGTGTGCGTTTGTCTATATGTTATTTTCCACCATATTGCCGTCTTTTGGCAATGTGAGGGCCCGGAAAC
CTGGCCCTGTCTTCTTGACGAGCATTCCTAGGGGTCTTTCCCCTCTCGCCAAAGGAATGCAAGGTCTGTT
GAATGTCGTGAAGGAAGCAGTTCCTCTGGAAGCTTCTTGAAGACAAACAACGTCTGTAGCGACCCTTTGC
AGGCAGCGGAACCCCCCACCTGGCGACAGGTGCCTCTGCGGCCAAAAGCCACGTGTATAAGATACACCTG
CAAAGGCGGCACAACCCCAGTGCCACGTTGTGAGTTGGATAGTTGTGGAAAGAGTCAAATGGCTCTCCTC
AAGCGTATTCAACAAGGGGCTGAAGGATGCCCAGAAGGTACCCCATTGTATGGGATCTGATCTGGGGCCT
CGGTACACATGCTTTACATGTGTTTAGTCGAGGTTAAAAAAACGTCTAGGCCCCCCGAACCACGGGGACG
TGGTTTTCCTTTGAAAAACACGATGATAATATGGCCACAACCATGGTGAGCAAGGGCGAGGAGGATAACA
TGGCCATCATCAAGGAGTTCATGCGCTTCAAGGTGCACATGGAGGGCTCCGTGAACGGCCACGAGTTCGA
GATCGAGGGCGAGGGCGAGGGCCGCCCCTACGAGGGCACCCAGACCGCCAAGCTGAAGGTGACCAAGGGT
GGCCCCCTGCCCTTCGCCTGGGACATCCTGTCCCCTCAGTTCATGTACGGCTCCAAGGCCTACGTGAAGC
ACCCCGCCGACATCCCCGACTACTTGAAGCTGTCCTTCCCCGAGGGCTTCAAGTGGGAGCGCGTGATGAA
CTTCGAGGACGGCGGCGTGGTGACCGTGACCCAGGACTCCTCCCTGCAGGACGGCGAGTTCATCTACAAG
GTGAAGCTGCGCGGCACCAACTTCCCCTCCGACGGCCCCGTAATGCAGAAGAAGACCATGGGCTGGGAGG
CCTCCTCCGAGCGGATGTACCCCGAGGACGGCGCCCTGAAGGGCGAGATCAAGCAGAGGCTGAAGCTGAA
GGACGGCGGCCACTACGACGCTGAGGTCAAGACCACCTACAAGGCCAAGAAGCCCGTGCAGCTGCCCGGC
GCCTACAACGTCAACATCAAGTTGGACATCACCTCCCACAACGAGGACTACACCATCGTGGAACAGTACG
AACGCGCCGAGGGCCGCCACTCCACCGGCGGCATGGACGAGCTGTACAAGTAAGCGGCCGCGACTCTAGA
TCATAATCAGCCATACCACATTTGTAGAGGTTTTACTTGCTTTAAAAAACCTCCCACACCTCCCCCTGAA
CCTGAAACATAAAATGAATGCAATTGTTGTTGTTAACTTGTTTATTGCAGCTTATAATGGTTACAAATAA
AGCAATAGCATCACAAATTTCACAAATAAAGCATTTTTTTCACTGCATTCTAGTTGTGGTTTGTCCAAAC
TCATCAATGTATCTTAAGGCGTAAATTGTAAGCGTTAATATTTTGTTAAAATTCGCGTTAAATTTTTGTT
AAATCAGCTCATTTTTTAACCAATAGGCCGAAATCGGCAAAATCCCTTATAAATCAAAAGAATAGACCGA
GATAGGGT
[37 nt withheld, positions 4279-4315]
AAAGAACGTGGACTCCAACGTCAAAGG
[49 nt withheld, positions 4343-4391]
T
[91 nt withheld, positions 4393-4483]
G
[124 nt withheld, positions 4485-4608]
CAGGTGGCACTTTTCGGGGAAATGTGCGCGGAACCCCTATTTGTTTATTTTTCTAAATACATTCAAATAT
GTATCCGCTCATGAGACAATAACCCTGATAAATGCTTCAATAATATTGAAAAAGGAAGAGTCCTGAGGCG
GAAAGAACCAGCTGTGGAATGTGTGTCAGTTAGGGTGTGGAAAGTCCCCAGGCTCCCCAGCAGGCAGAAG
TATGCAAAGCATGCATCTCAATTAGTCAGCAACCAGGTGTGGAAAGTCCCCAGGCTCCCCAGCAGGCAGA
AGTATGCAAAGCATGCATCTCAATTAGTCAGCAACCATAGTCCCGCCCCTAACTCCGCCCATCCCGCCCC
TAACTCCGCCCAGTTCCGCCCATTCTCCGCCCCATGGCTGACTAATTTTTTTTATTTATGCAGAGGCCGA
GGCCGCCTCGGCCTCTGAGCTATTCCAGAAGTAGTGAGGAGGCTTTTTTGGAGGCCTAGGCTTTTGCAAA
GATCGATCAAGAGACAGGATGAGGATCGTTTCGCATGATTGAACAAGATGGATTGCACGCAGGTTCTCCG
GCCGCTTGGGTGGAGAGGCTATTCGGCTATGACTGGGCACAACAGACAATCGGCTGCTCTGATGCCGCCG
TGTTCCGGCTGTCAGCGCAGGGGCGCCCGGTTCTTTTTGTCAAGACCGACCTGTCCGGTGCCCTGAATGA
ACTGCAAGACGAGGCAGCGCGGCTATCGTGGCTGGCCACGACGGGCGTTCCTTGCGCAGCTGTGCTCGAC
GTTGTCACTGAAGCGGGAAGGGACTGGCTGCTATTGGGCGAAGTGCCGGGGCAGGATCTCCTGTCATCTC
ACCTTGCTCCTGCCGAGAAAGTATCCATCATGGCTGATGCAATGCGGCGGCTGCATACGCTTGATCCGGC
TACCTGCCCATTCGACCACCAAGCGAAACATCGCATCGAGCGAGCACGTACTCGGATGGAAGCCGGTCTT
GTCGATCAGGATGATCTGGACGAAGAGCATCAGGGGCTCGCGCCAGCCGAACTGTTCGCCAGGCTCAAGG
CGAGCATGCCCGACGGCGAGGATCTCGTCGTGACCCATGGCGATGCCTGCTTGCCGAATATCATGGTGGA
AAATGGCCGCTTTTCTGGATTCATCGACTGTGGCCGGCTGGGTGTGGCGGACCGCTATCAGGACATAGCG
TTGGCTACCCGTGATATTGCTGAAGAGCTTGGCGGCGAATGGGCTGACCGCTTCCTCGTGCTTTACGGTA
TCGCCGCTCCCGATTCGCAGCGCATCGCCTTCTATCGCCTTCTTGACGAGTTCTTCTGAGCGGGACTCTG
GGGTTCGAAATGACCGACCAAGCGACGCCCAACCTGCCATCACGAGATTTCGATTCCACCGCCGCCTTCT
ATGAAAGGTTGGGCTTCGGAATCGTTTTCCGGGACGCCGGCTGGATGATCCTCCAGCGCGGGGATCTCAT
GCTGGAGTTCTTCGCCCACCCTAGGGGGAGGCTAACTGAAACACGGAAGGAGACAATACCGGAAGGAACC
CGCGCTATGACGGCAATAAAAAGACAGAATAAAACGCACGGTGTTGGGTCGTTTGTTCATAAACGCGGGG
TTCGGTCCCAGGGCTGGCACTCTGTCGATACCCCACCGAGACCCCATTGGGGCCAATACGCCCGCGTTTC
TTCCTTTTCCCCACCCCACCCCCCAAGTTCGGGTGAAGGCCCAGGGCTCGCAGCCAACGTCGGGGCGGCA
GGCCCTGCCATAGCCTCAGGTTACTCATATATACTTTAGATTGATTTAAAACTTCATTTTTAATTTAAAA
GGATCTAGGTGAAGATCCTTTTTGATAATCTCATGACCAAAATCCCTTAACGTGAGTTTTCGTTCCACTG
AGCGTCAGACCCCGTAGAAAAGATCAAAGGATCTTCTTGAGATCCTTTTTTTCTGCGCGTAATCTGCTGC
TTGCAAACAAAAAAACCACCGCTACCAGCGGTGGTTTGTTTGCCGGATCAAGAGCTACCAACTCTTTTTC
CGAAGGTAACTGGCTTCAGCAGAGCGCAGATACCAAATACTGTTCTTCTAGTGTAGCCGTAGTTAGGCCA
CCACTTCAAGAACTCTGTAGCACCGCCTACATACCTCGCTCTGCTAATCCTGTTACCAGTGGCTGCTGCC
AGTGGCGATAAGTCGTGTCTTACCGGGTTGGACTCAAGACGATAGTTACCGGATAAGGCGCAGCGGTCGG
GCTGAACGGGGGGTTCGTGCACACAGCCCAGCTTGGAGCGAACGACCTACACCGAACTGAGATACCTACA
GCGTGAGCTATGAGAAAGCGCCACGCTTCCCGAAGGGAGAAAGGCGGACAGGTATCCGGTAAGCGGCAGG
GTCGGAACAGGAGAGCGCACGAGGGAGCTTCCAGGGGGAAACGCCTGGTATCTTTATAGTCCTGTCGGGT
TTCGCCACCTCTGACTTGAGCGTCGATTTTTGTGATGCTCGTCAGGGGGGCGGAGCCTATGGAAAAACGC
CAGCAACGCGGCCTTTTTACGGTTCCTGGCCTTTTGCTGGCCTTTTGCTCACATGTTCTTTCCTGCGTTA
TCCCCTGATTCTGTGGATAACCGTATTACCGCCATGCATTAGTTATTAATAGTAATCAATTACGGGGTCA
TTAGTTCATAGCCCATATATGGAGTTCCGCGTTACATAACTTACGGTAAATGGCCCGCCTGGCTGACCGC
CCAACGACCCCCGCCCATTGACGTCAATAATGACGTATGTTCCCATAGTAACGCCAATAGGGACTTTCCA
TTGACGTCAATGGGTGGAGTATTTACGGTAAACTGCCCACTTGGCAGTACATCAAGTGTATCATATGCCA
AGTACGCCCCCTATTGACGTCAATGACGGTAAATGGCCCGCCTGGCATTATGCCCAGTACATGACCTTAT
GGGACTTTCCTACTTGGCAGTACATCTACGTATTAGTCATCGCTATTACCATG
Features (pLannotate 1.2.2; 16 found; start..end, strand, type, name):
      1..204     +  promoter       CMV promoter: human cytomegalovirus (CMV) immediate early promoter
    227..270     +  misc_feature   MCS (fragment): multiple cloning site
    277..2589    +  CDS            CSC1: CSC1_ARATH - Also known as OSCA1.2 From Arabidopsis thaliana (Mouse-ear cress).
   2606..3192    +  misc_feature   IRES2: internal ribosome entry site (IRES) of the encephalomyocarditis virus (EMCV)
   3193..3900    +  CDS            mCherry: mCherry is a basic (constitutively fluorescent) red fluorescent protein published in 2004, derived from Discosoma sp.. It is reported to be a very rapidly-maturing monomer with low acid sensitivity.
   3919..4002    +  CDS            large T antigen (fragment): large T antigen from SV40 (simian virus 40)
   4025..4146    +  polyA_signal   SV40 poly(A) signal: SV40 polyadenylation signal
   4180..4608    -  rep_origin     f1 ori (sequence partly withheld): f1 bacteriophage origin of replication; arrow indicates direction of (+) strand synthesis
   4635..4739    +  promoter       AmpR promoter: bla
   4741..5098    +  promoter       SV40 promoter: SV40 enhancer and early promoter
   5133..5927    +  CDS            NeoR/KanR: aminoglycoside phosphotransferase from Tn5; aph(3')-II (or nptII); confers resistance to neomycin, kanamycin, and G418 (Geneticin®)
   5948..6100    +  CDS            ble (fragment): BLE_KLEPN - Experimental evidence at protein level: Swiss-Prot protein existence level 1. Binding protein with a strong affinity to the bleomycin family of antibiotics. Binds to CL990; an antimitotic-antibiotic compound. From Klebsiella pneumoniae.
   6159..6206    +  polyA_signal   HSV TK poly(A) signal: herpes simplex virus thymidine kinase polyadenylation signal (Cole and Stacy, 1985)
   6297..6313    -  polyA_signal   bGH poly(A) signal (fragment): bovine growth hormone polyadenylation signal
   6535..7123    +  rep_origin     ori: high-copy-number ColE1/pMB1/pBR322/pUC origin of replication
   7298..7601    +  enhancer       CMV enhancer: human cytomegalovirus immediate early enhancer
