[The description below was written by a language model from this plasmid's Addgene catalogue record and pLannotate feature annotations shown in this document.]
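Description:
OSCA1.2 is a mammalian expression plasmid built on the pIRES2-mCherry backbone (about 7.6 kb in total) that drives expression of the Arabidopsis thaliana mechanosensitive ion channel OSCA1.2 (also annotated as CSC1, locus AT4G22120). The roughly 2.3 kb coding sequence was taken from the Arabidopsis reference database, codon-optimized for human cells, synthesized commercially and inserted by Gibson assembly downstream of the human cytomegalovirus immediate early enhancer and promoter, which span the numbering origin of the circular sequence.

Immediately after the channel coding sequence lies the encephalomyocarditis virus IRES, followed by mCherry and an SV40 polyadenylation signal. This creates a single bicistronic transcript. OSCA1.2 is translated by cap-dependent initiation and mCherry independently from the IRES, so although the catalogue lists the backbone element under "tag", the red fluorescent protein appears to be a separate co-expressed marker rather than a fusion to the channel. Red fluorescence therefore identifies transfected cells while leaving the channel unmodified.

The plasmid is maintained in E. coli through a high-copy ColE1/pUC-type origin, and an f1 origin is also present. A single Tn5 aminoglycoside phosphotransferase gene (NeoR/KanR) sits behind tandem bacterial (bla) and SV40 early promoters and ends in an HSV TK polyadenylation signal. It provides kanamycin resistance in bacteria and the potential for G418 selection in mammalian cells. The short large T antigen, ble and bGH poly(A) hits in the annotation are fragments and are probably backbone remnants rather than functional parts. The stated purpose is heterologous expression of OSCA1.2 in mammalian cells, in connection with work characterizing the OSCA/TMEM63 family as mechanically activated ion channels.
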