Addgene plasmid #136593: OSCA1.2
Purpose: Expresses the mechanosensitive channel OSCA1.2 in mammalian cells
Depositing lab: Ardem Patapoutian. Depositing organization: Scripps California (The Scripps Research Institute). Publication: OSCA/TMEM63 are an Evolutionarily Conserved Family of Mechanically Activated Ion Channels. Murthy SE, Dubin AE, Whitwam T, Jojoa-Cruz S, Cahalan SM, Mousavi SAR, Ward AB, Patapoutian A. Elife. 2018 Nov 1;7. pii: 41844. doi: 10.7554/eLife.41844. PubMed 30382938.
Backbone
  Vector backbone: pIRES2-mCherry
  Backbone size w/o insert (bp): 5286
  Total vector size (bp): 7601
  Vector type: Mammalian Expression
Growth in bacteria
  Bacterial resistance: Kanamycin, 50 μg/mL
  Growth temperature: 37°C
  Growth strain: DH5alpha
  Copy number: High Copy
Gene/Insert
  Gene/Insert name: OSCA1.2
  Species: A. thaliana (mustard weed)
  Insert size (bp): 2316
  GenBank ID: NM_118333.5
  Entrez Gene: AT4G22120 (a.k.a. AT4G22120, F1N20.220, F1N20_220)
  Promoter: CMV
  Tag / fusion protein: pIRES2-mCherry (C terminal on backbone)
  Cloning method: Gibson Cloning
  Sequencing primers: 5′ CMV Forward; 3′ IRES Reverse
Resource information
  A portion of this plasmid was derived from a plasmid made by: Sequence was downloaded from TAIR [The arabidopsis information resource] and human codon-optimized and synthesized by Genewiz.
Terms and licenses: Academic/Nonprofit Terms; Industry Terms: Not Available to Industry
How to cite: OSCA1.2 was a gift from Ardem Patapoutian (Addgene plasmid # 136593 ; http://n2t.net/addgene:136593 ; RRID:Addgene_136593)
